Addgene plasmid #43622: III-GCAT
Depositing lab: Chad Cowan & Kiran Musunuru. Depositing organization: Harvard University. Publication: A TALEN Genome-Editing System for Generating Human Stem Cell-Based Disease Models. Ding Q, Lee YK, Schaefer EA, Peters DT, Veres A, Kim K, Kuperwasser N, Motola DL, Meissner TB, Hendriks WT, Trevisan M, Gupta RM, Moisan A, Banks E, Friesen M, Schinzel RT, Xia F, Tang A, Xia Y, Figueroa E, Wann A, Ahfeldt T, Daheron L, Zhang F, Rubin LL, Peng LF, Chung RT, Musunuru K, Cowan CA. Cell Stem Cell. 2012 Dec 12. pii: S1934-5909(12)00645-5. doi: 10.1016/j.stem.2012.11.011. PubMed 23246482.
Backbone
  Vector backbone: pCRII-TOPO
  Backbone manufacturer: Invitrogen
  Backbone size w/o insert (bp): 3973
  Vector type: Bacterial Cloning
Growth in bacteria
  Bacterial resistance: Ampicillin and Kanamycin, 100 & 50 μg/mL
  Growth temperature: 37°C
  Growth strain: Top10
  Copy number: High Copy
Gene/Insert
  Gene/Insert name: III-GCAT
  Species: Synthetic
  Insert size (bp): 426
  Cloning method: TOPO Cloning
  Sequencing primers: 5′ T7; 3′ M13-rev
Terms and licenses: Academic/Nonprofit Terms; Industry Terms: Not Available to Industry
How to cite: III-GCAT was a gift from Chad Cowan & Kiran Musunuru (Addgene plasmid # 43622 ; http://n2t.net/addgene:43622 ; RRID:Addgene_43622)
