[The description below was written by a language model from this plasmid's Addgene catalogue record.]
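Description:
III-GCAT is a bacterial cloning plasmid built on the commercial pCRII-TOPO backbone (about 4 kb without insert), into which a 426 bp synthetic fragment was introduced by TOPO cloning. It is a high-copy plasmid maintained in E. coli and carries both ampicillin and kanamycin resistance, so either or both drugs can be used for selection. No feature table accompanies the record. The listed T7 and M13-reverse sequencing primers indicate only that the insert sits in the vector's cloning region between those priming sites.

The insert is named only "III-GCAT" and described as synthetic; the record does not spell out its composition. The associated publication describes a TALEN genome-editing system for generating human stem cell-based disease models. The name therefore suggests that this plasmid is one member of a library of pre-assembled TAL effector repeat modules. On that reading, "GCAT" would denote the four DNA bases recognised by the encoded repeats and "III" the position of the block within the final repeat array. The insert size is roughly consistent with four TAL repeats of about 34 amino acids each, but this interpretation is inferred from the name and context and is not stated in the fields.

The vector is a cloning backbone, and no promoter, tag or reporter for expressing the insert is recorded. The plasmid appears to be a storage and source construct, not an expression vector. Its likely use is as a building block from which the repeat module is taken and combined with other position-specific modules to assemble custom TALENs against chosen genomic target sequences.
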