>Addgene plasmid #43622 | III-GCAT | depositor partial sequence | sequence record 58887 | III-GCAT sequence 426 bps
CGTCTCGGCTCACCCCAGAGCAGGTCGTGGCAATCGCGAGCAATAACGGCGGAAAACAGGCTTTGGAAAC
GGTGCAGAGGCTCCTTCCAGTGCTGTGCCAAGCGCACGGACTCACCCCAGAGCAGGTCGTGGCGATCGCA
AGCCACGACGGAGGAAAGCAAGCCTTGGAAACAGTACAGAGGCTGTTGCCTGTGCTGTGCCAAGCGCACG
GCCTCACCCCAGAGCAGGTCGTGGCAATCGCCTCCAACATTGGCGGGAAACAGGCACTCGAGACTGTCCA
GCGCCTGCTTCCCGTGCTGTGCCAAGCGCACGGATTAACCCCAGAGCAGGTCGTGGCCATTGCCTCGAAT
GGAGGGGGCAAACAGGCGTTGGAAACCGTACAACGATTGCTGCCGGTGCTGTGCCAAGCGCACGGACTCA
GAGACG
