>Addgene plasmid #43622 | III-GCAT | addgene partial sequence | sequence record 64285 | M13_pUC_fwd
TATAGGGCGAATTGGGCCCTCTAGATGCATGCTCGAGCGGCCGCCAGTGTGATGGATATCTGCAGAATTC
GCCCTTGATGCCGTCCTAGCGCGTCTCGGCTCACCCCAGAGCAGGTCGTGGCAATCGCGAGCAATAACGG
CGGAAAACAGGCTTTGGAAACGGTGCAGAGGCTCCTTCCAGTGCTGTGCCAAGCGCACGGACTCACCCCA
GAGCAGGTCGTGGCGATCGCAAGCCACGACGGAGGAAAGCAAGCCTTGGAAACAGTACAGAGGCTGTTGC
CTGTGCTGTGCCAAGCGCACGGCCTCACCCCAGAGCAGGTCGTGGCAATCGCCTCCAACATTGGCGGGAA
ACAGGCACTCGAGACTGTCCAGCGCCTGCTTCCCGTGCTGTGCCAAGCGCACGGATTAACCCCAGAGCAG
GTCGTGGCCATTGCCTCGAATGGAGGGGGCAAACAGGCGTTGGAAACCGTACAACGATTGCTGCCGGTGC
TGTGCCAAGCGCACGGACTCAGAGACGTGGGCACAGGAAAGATACTTAAGGGCGAATTCCAGCACACTGG
CGGCCGTTACTAGTGGATCCGAGCTCGGTACCAAGCTTGATGCATAGCTTGAGTATTCTATAGTGTCACC
TAAATAGCTTGGCGTAATCATGGTCATAGCTGTTTCCTGTGTGAAATTGTTATCCGCTCACAATTCCACA
CAACATACGAGCCGGAAGCATAAAGTGTAAAGCCTGGGGTGCCTAATGAGTGAGCTAACTCACATTAATT
GCGTTGCGCTCACTGCCCGCTTTCCAGTCGGGAAACCTGTCGTGCCAGCTGCATTAATGAATCGGCCAAC
GCGCGGGGAGAGGCGGTTTGCGTATTGGGCGCTCTTCCGCTTCCTCGCTCACTGACTCGCTGCGCTCGGT
CGTTCGGCTGCGGCGAGCG
